Addgene plasmid #211164: pBiT3.1-C_GEMIN5:1-1508
Purpose: Mammalian expression of full-length human GEMIN5. C-terminal HiBiT tag.
Depositing lab: Cheryl Arrowsmith. Depositing organization: University of Toronto. Publication: A Target Class Ligandability Evaluation of WD40 Repeat-Containing Proteins. Ackloo S, Li F, Szewczyk M, Seitova A, Loppnau P, Zeng H, Xu J, Ahmad S, Arnautova YA, Baghaie AJ, Beldar S, Bolotokova A, Centrella PA, Chau I, Clark MA, Cuozzo JW, Dehghani-Tafti S, Disch JS, Dong A, Dumas A, Feng JA, Ghiabi P, Gibson E, Gilmer J, Goldman B, Green SR, Guie MA, Guilinger JP, Harms N, Herasymenko O, Houliston S, Hutchinson A, Kearnes S, Keefe AD, Kimani SW, Kramer T, Kutera M, Kwak HA, Lento C, Li Y, Liu J, Loup J, Machado RAC, Mulhern CJ, Perveen S, Righetto GL, Riley P, Shrestha S, Sigel EA, Silva M, Sintchak MD, Slakman BL, Taylor RD, Thompson J, Torng W, Underkoffler C, von Rechenberg M, Walsh RT, Watson I, Wilson DJ, Wolf E, Yadav M, Yazdi AK, Zhang J, Zhang Y, Santhakumar V, Edwards AM, Barsyte-Lovejoy D, Schapira M, Brown PJ, Halabelian L, Arrowsmith CH. J Med Chem. 2025 Jan 23;68(2):1092-1112. doi: 10.1021/acs.jmedchem.4c02010. Epub 2024 Nov 4. PubMed 39495097.
Backbone
  Vector backbone: pBiT3.1-C
  Backbone manufacturer: Promega
  Vector type: Mammalian Expression
  Selectable markers: Neomycin (select with G418)
Growth in bacteria
  Bacterial resistance: Kanamycin, 50 μg/mL
  Growth temperature: 37°C
  Growth strain: DH5alpha
  Copy number: High Copy
Gene/Insert
  Gene/Insert name: Gemin5:M1-M1508
  Species: H. sapiens (human)
  Insert size (bp): 4524
  Mutation: R682Q natural variant (VAR_033807)
  Entrez Gene: GEMIN5 (a.k.a. GEMIN-5, NEDCAM)
  Promoter: CMV
  Tag / fusion protein: GSSGGSSGVSGWRLFKKIS (C terminal on insert)
  Cloning method: Ligation Independent Cloning
  Sequencing primers: 5′ T7; 3′ TTGCTCAGCGGTGGCAGCAG
Resource information
  A portion of this plasmid was derived from a plasmid made by: Mammalian Gene Collection (BC113614)
Terms and licenses: Academic/Nonprofit Terms; Industry Terms: Not Available to Industry
Depositor comments: 5' Cloning Site: EcoR1 (not destroyed), 3' Cloning Site: Xho1 (not destroyed).
How to cite: pBiT3.1-C_GEMIN5:1-1508 was a gift from Cheryl Arrowsmith (Addgene plasmid # 211164 ; http://n2t.net/addgene:211164 ; RRID:Addgene_211164)
