[The description below was written by a language model from this plasmid's Addgene catalogue record and pLannotate feature annotations shown in this document.]
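Description:
pBiT3.1-C_GEMIN5:1-1508 is a mammalian expression plasmid built on Promega's pBiT3.1-C backbone and encoding full-length human GEMIN5 (residues M1 to M1508, a 4,524 bp insert) fused at its C terminus to the HiBiT peptide through a short glycine/serine linker. The coding sequence was derived from a Mammalian Gene Collection clone, carries the natural R682Q variant, and was inserted by ligation-independent cloning between EcoRI and XhoI sites that remain intact. Transcription is driven by the CMV immediate-early enhancer and promoter, followed by a chimeric β-globin/immunoglobulin intron that promotes efficient mRNA processing, and is terminated by an SV40 polyadenylation signal. A T7 promoter just upstream of the insert serves as a sequencing primer site. The short "SET1" and large T antigen fragments in the automated annotation are probably incidental matches within the tag-proximal and SV40 poly(A) regions rather than functional parts.

The plasmid replicates in E. coli from a high-copy ColE1/pUC-type origin and is selected with kanamycin through the neo (nptII) gene under the bacterial EM7 promoter, which is preceded by a single loxP site. The catalogue lists neomycin/G418 as the mammalian selectable marker. However, the feature table shows only the EM7 promoter directly upstream of neo, while a separate SV40 early promoter drives a blasticidin S deaminase cassette with a synthetic poly(A) signal. The sequence therefore suggests that blasticidin may be the effective mammalian selection.

GEMIN5 is a WD40 repeat-containing component of the SMN complex involved in snRNP assembly. HiBiT is a small peptide that complements LgBiT to reconstitute NanoLuc luciferase, allowing luminescent quantification of the tagged protein in cells. This fits the associated study of WD40 protein ligandability, although the record does not name a specific assay.
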