Features (pLannotate 1.2.2; 17 found; start..end, strand, type, name):
     24..105     -  polyA_signal   SV40 poly(A) signal: SV40 polyadenylation signal
    128..211     -  CDS            large T antigen (fragment): large T antigen from SV40 (simian virus 40)
    276..641     +  enhancer       CMV enhancer: human cytomegalovirus immediate early enhancer
    643..842     +  promoter       CMV promoter: human cytomegalovirus (CMV) immediate early promoter
    981..1113    +  intron         chimeric intron: chimera between introns from human β-globin and immunoglobulin heavy chain genes
   1157..1175    +  promoter       T7 promoter: promoter for bacteriophage T7 RNA polymerase
   1243..5766    +  CDS            GEMIN5: GEMI5_HUMAN - Experimental evidence at protein level: Swiss-Prot protein existence level 1. Required for the assembly of the SMN complex that plays a catalyst role in the assembly of small nuclear ribonucleoproteins (snRNPs), the building blocks of the spliceosome (PubMed:16857593, PubMed:18984161, PubMed:20513430). Thereby, plays an important role in the splicing of cellular pre-mRNAs. Most spliceosomal snRNPs contain a common set of Sm proteins SNRPB, SNRPD1, SNRPD2, SNRPD3, SNRPE, SNRPF and SNRPG that assemble in a heptameric protein ring on the Sm site of the small nuclear RNA to form the
   5862..5889    +  CDS            SET1 (fragment): solubility-enhancement tag derived from T7 phage gene 10B
   5915..6036    -  polyA_signal   SV40 poly(A) signal: SV40 polyadenylation signal
   6059..6127    -  CDS            large T antigen (fragment): large T antigen from SV40 (simian virus 40)
   6151..6184    +  protein_bind   loxP: Cre-mediated recombination occurs in the 8-bp core sequence (GCATACAT). Cre recombinase
   6194..6241    +  promoter       EM7 promoter: synthetic bacterial promoter&nbsp
   6273..7064    +  CDS            neo: KKA2_KLEPN - Also known as kan, nptII. Experimental evidence at protein level: Swiss-Prot protein existence level 1. Resistance to kanamycin, neomycin, paromomycin, ribostamycin, butirosin and gentamicin B. From Klebsiella pneumoniae.
   7225..7813    -  rep_origin     ori: high-copy-number ColE1/pMB1/pBR322/pUC origin of replication
   7939..7987    -  polyA_signal   poly(A) signal: synthetic polyadenylation signal
   8011..8409    -  CDS            BSD: blasticidin S deaminase; Aspergillus terreus BSD; confers resistance to blasticidin
   8440..8797    -  promoter       SV40 promoter: SV40 enhancer and early promoter
>Addgene plasmid #211164 | pBiT3.1-C_GEMIN5:1-1508 | addgene full sequence | sequence record 425863 | Addgene NGS Result
AAGACGCGTTAATTAAGACGTCGGCAGTGAAAAAAATGCTTTATTTGTGAAATTTGTGATGCTATTGCTT
TATTTGTAACCATTATAAGCTGCAATAAACAAGTTAACAACAACAATTGCATTCATTTTATGTTTCAGGT
TCAGGGGGAGGTGTGGGAGGTTTTTTAAAGCAAGTAAAACCTCTACAAATGTGGTATGGCTGATTATGAT
CCGCGGCCGCAATACGTCGACGTTATCAGCTGACTTCGTACGAGAGCCTAGGATTATGGCGCGCCACTAG
TTATTAATAGTAATCAATTACGGGGTCATTAGTTCATAGCCCATATATGGAGTTCCGCGTTACATAACTT
ACGGTAAATGGCCCGCCTGGCTGACCGCCCAACGACCCCCGCCCATTGACGTCAATAATGACGTATGTTC
CCATAGTAACGCCAATAGGGACTTTCCATTGACGTCAATGGGTGGAGTATTTACGGTAAACTGCCCACTT
GGCAGTACATCAAGTGTATCATATGCCAAGTCCGCCCCCTATTGACGTCAATGACGGTAAATGGCCCGCC
TGGCATTATGCCCAGTACATGACCTTACGGGACTTTCCTACTTGGCAGTACATCTACGTATTAGTCATCG
CTATTACCATGGTGATGCGGTTTTGGCAGTACACCAATGGGCGTGGATAGCGGTTTGACTCACGGGGATT
TCCAAGTCTCCACCCCATTGACGTCAATGGGAGTTTGTTTTGGCACCAAAATCAACGGGACTTTCCAAAA
TGTCGTAATAACCCCGCCCCGTTGACGCAAATGGGCGGTAGGCGTGTACGGTGGGAGGTCTATATAAGCA
GAGCTGGTTTAGTGAACCGTCAGATCACTAGAATCTTTATTGCGGTAGTTTATCACAGTTAAATTGCTAA
CGCAGTCAGTGCTTCTGACACAACAGTCTCGAACTTAAGCTGCAGAAGTTGGTCGTGAGGCACTGGGCAG
GTAAGTATCAAGGTTACAAGACAGGTTTAAGGAGACCAATAGAAACTGGGCTTGTCGAGACAGAGAAGAC
TCTTGCGTTTCTGATAGGCACCTATTGGTCTTACTGACATCCACTTTGCCTTTCTCTCCACAGGTGTCCA
CTCCCAGTTCAATTACAGCTCTTAAGGCTAGAGTATTAATACGACTCACTATAGGGGCGATCGCAACAAG
CTTCGGGAAGATCTGGAGCTAGCGGCGGGGGATCCGGTGGGAATTCGACACCATGGGGCAGGAGCCGCGG
ACGCTGCCGCCCTCCCCCAACTGGTACTGCGCCCGCTGCAGCGATGCCGTGCCCGGGGGCCTCTTTGGCT
TCGCCGCGCGGACCTCCGTCTTCCTTGTCCGCGTGGGCCCGGGCGCAGGCGAGAGTCCAGGGACACCCCC
GTTTCGAGTCATAGGAGAGTTGGTGGGACACACCGAAAGGGTCTCTGGCTTCACATTTTCTCATCACCCT
GGTCAGTACAACCTCTGTGCCACCAGCTCCGACGATGGGACTGTGAAAATATGGGATGTAGAGACAAAAA
CAGTTGTGACAGAACATGCACTCCATCAGCATACGATATCAACATTACATTGGTCTCCTCGAGTAAAGGA
CTTAATAGTATCTGGGGATGAAAAAGGAGTAGTTTTCTGTTACTGGTTTAACAGAAATGACAGCCAGCAC
CTCTTTATAGAACCCAGGACAATTTTCTGTCTTACTTGTTCACCTCATCATGAAGATTTAGTAGCCATTG
GCTACAAGGATGGCATAGTGGTGATAATTGACATCAGTAAGAAAGGAGAAGTTATTCATAGGCTTCGAGG
CCATGATGATGAAATCCACTCCATAGCCTGGTGTCCCCTGCCTGGTGAAGATTGTTTATCTATAAACCAA
GAGGAAACTTCAGAAGAAGCTGAAATTACCAACGGGAATGCTGTAGCACAAGCTCCAGTAACAAAAGGTT
GCTACTTAGCCACTGGAAGCAAAGATCAAACCATTCGAATCTGGAGCTGTTCTAGAGGCCGAGGGGTGAT
GATTTTGAAATTGCCCTTTCTGAAGAGAAGAGGAGGGGGTATAGACCCAACTGTTAAAGAGCGCCTTTGG
TTGACACTCCATTGGCCCAGCAATCAACCAACACAGCTGGTATCTAGCTGTTTTGGAGGTGAACTGTTGC
AATGGGATCTCACTCAATCTTGGAGACGGAAATACACCCTCTTCAGTGCCTCATCAGAAGGGCAAAATCA
TTCAAGAATTGTGTTTAATTTATGTCCTTTACAAACAGAGGATGACAAACAGCTGTTACTTTCTACATCA
ATGGATAGAGATGTAAAATGTTGGGACATAGCCACCTTGGAGTGCAGCTGGACCCTTCCTTCCCTTGGTG
GGTTTGCATACAGCCTGGCTTTCTCTTCTGTGGACATAGGCTCTTTGGCCATAGGTGTTGGGGATGGCAT
GATCCGTGTATGGAATACACTCTCCATAAAGAACAACTATGATGTGAAAAATTTTTGGCAAGGCGTGAAG
TCCAAGGTTACAGCGCTGTGCTGGCACCCAACCAAGGAAGGTTGCTTAGCTTTTGGAACTGATGATGGAA
AAGTGGGATTGTATGACACCTACTCCAACAAGCCTCCACAGATTTCTAGCACATATCATAAGAAGACTGT
ATATACGTTAGCCTGGGGGCCACCAGTACCCCCCATGTCACTTGGAGGAGAAGGAGACAGACCTTCCCTT
GCTTTATACAGCTGTGGAGGAGAAGGGATTGTCTTACAGCATAATCCCTGGAAGCTTAGTGGAGAAGCCT
TTGACATCAACAAACTCATCAGGGACACCAATTCAATCAAATACAAATTGCCTGTACACACAGAGATAAG
TTGGAAAGCAGATGGCAAAATCATGGCTCTTGGCAATGAAGATGGATCAATAGAAATATTTCAGATTCCC
AACCTGAAACTGATCTGTACTATCCAACAGCATCACAAGCTTGTGAATACCATTAGCTGGCATCATGAGC
ATGGCAGCCAGCCAGAATTGAGCTATCTGATGGCCTCTGGCTCCAACAATGCAGTCATTTACGTGCACAA
CCTGAAGACTGTCATAGAGAGCAGCCCTGAGTCTCCAGTGACCATTACAGAGCCCTACCGGACCCTCTCA
GGGCATACGGCCAAGATTACCAGTGTGGCGTGGAGCCCACATCATGATGGAAGGCTGGTATCTGCTTCCT
ATGATGGTACAGCCCAGGTGTGGGATGCTCTCCGGGAAGAGCCCCTGTGCAATTTCCGAGGACATCAAGG
TCGACTGCTTTGTGTGGCATGGTCTCCTTTGGATCCAGACTGCATCTATTCAGGGGCAGATGACTTTTGT
GTGCACAAGTGGCTCACTTCCATGCAAGATCATTCCCGGCCTCCTCAAGGCAAAAAAAGTATTGAATTGG
AGAAAAAACGGCTCTCTCAACCTAAGGCAAAGCCCAAAAAGAAGAAAAAGCCCACCTTGAGAACTCCTGT
AAAGCTGGAATCGATTGATGGAAATGAAGAAGAAAGCATGAAGGAGAACTCAGGACCTGTTGAGAATGGT
GTGTCAGACCAAGAAGGGGAGGAGCAAGCACGGGAGCCGGAATTACCCTGTGGCCTTGCTCCAGCGGTTT
CTAGAGAACCAGTTATCTGCACTCCAGTTTCCTCAGGCTTTGAAAAGTCAAAAGTCACCATTAATAACAA
AGTCATTTTACTGAAAAAGGAGCCACCAAAAGAGAAGCCAGAAACCTTAATCAAGAAGAGAAAAGCTCGT
TCCTTGCTTCCCCTGAGTACAAGCCTGGACCACAGATCCAAAGAGGAGCTTCATCAGGACTGTTTGGTAC
TAGCAACTGCAAAGCACTCCAGAGAGCTGAATGAAGATGTGTCTGCTGATGTTGAGGAAAGATTTCATCT
GGGGCTTTTCACAGACAGGGCTACCCTGTATAGAATGATTGATATTGAAGGAAAAGGTCACTTAGAAAAT
GGCCACCCTGAGTTATTTCACCAGCTTATGCTTTGGAAAGGAGATCTCAAAGGTGTTCTCCAGACTGCAG
CAGAAAGAGGGGAGCTGACAGACAACCTTGTGGCTATGGCACCAGCAGCTGGCTACCATGTGTGGCTATG
GGCTGTGGAAGCTTTTGCCAAACAGCTGTGTTTTCAGGATCAGTATGTCAAGGCTGCTTCTCACCTACTT
TCCATCCACAAAGTGTATGAAGCGGTGGAGCTGCTCAAGTCAAACCATTTTTACAGGGAAGCTATTGCGA
TTGCCAAGGCCCGGCTGCGCCCGGAGGACCCAGTCCTGAAGGACTTGTACCTCAGCTGGGGAACCGTCCT
AGAAAGAGATGGCCACTATGCTGTAGCTGCCAAATGCTATTTAGGGGCCACTTGTGCTTATGATGCAGCC
AAAGTTTTGGCCAAAAAGGGGGATGCGGCATCACTTAGAACGGCTGCAGAGTTGGCTGCCATCGTAGGAG
AGGATGAGTTGTCTGCTTCCCTGGCTCTCAGATGTGCCCAAGAGCTGCTTCTGGCCAACAACTGGGTGGG
AGCCCAGGAAGCCCTGCAGCTGCATGAAAGTCTACAGGGTCAGAGATTGGTGTTTTGCCTTCTGGAGCTA
CTGTCCAGGCATCTGGAGGAAAAGCAGCTTTCAGAGGGCAAAAGCTCCTCCTCTTACCACACTTGGAACA
CGGGCACCGAAGGGCCTTTCGTGGAGAGGGTGACTGCAGTGTGGAAGAGCATCTTCAGCCTTGACACCCC
TGAGCAGTATCAGGAAGCCTTTCAGAAGCTGCAGAACATCAAGTACCCATCTGCTACAAATAACACACCT
GCCAAACAGCTCCTGCTTCACATTTGCCATGACTTGACCCTGGCAGTGCTGAGCCAACAGATGGCCTCCT
GGGACGAGGCTGTGCAGGCGCTCCTTCGGGCGGTGGTCCGGAGCTATGACTCAGGGAGCTTCACCATCAT
GCAGGAAGTGTACTCAGCCTTTCTCCCTGATGGCTGTGACCACCTAAGAGACAAGTTGGGGGACCATCAA
TCCCCTGCCACACCAGCTTTCAAAAGTTTGGAGGCCTTTTTTCTTTATGGGCGTCTGTATGAATTCTGGT
GGTCTCTCTCCAGACCTTGCCCAAATTCCAGTGTCTGGGTAAGGGCTGGTCACAGAACACTCTCTGTTGA
GCCAAGCCAGCAGTTAGACACTGCCAGCACTGAAGAAACGGACCCTGAAACTTCTCAGCCAGAGCCAAAC
AGGCCTTCAGAACTAGACTTGAGACTCACAGAAGAAGGTGAGCGAATGCTGAGTACTTTTAAGGAGCTCT
TTTCAGAAAAGCATGCCAGTCTCCAAAACTCACAGAGAACTGTTGCTGAAGTCCAAGAGACCTTGGCAGA
AATGATCCGACAACACCAAAAGAGTCAACTCTGTAAATCCACAGCAAATGGTCCTGATAAGAATGAACCG
GAAGTAGAAGCAGAGCAGCCCCTCTGCAGTTCTCAGAGCCAGTGTAAAGAAGAAAAAAATGAGCCACTTT
CTCTGCCTGAGTTAACCAAAAGGCTTACCGAGGCAAATCAGAGAATGGCAAAATTTCCTGAGAGCATTAA
GGCCTGGCCCTTCCCAGATGTGCTGGAGTGCTGCCTCGTCCTGCTTCTCATCAGGTCCCACTTTCCTGGC
TGTCTGGCCCAGGAAATGCAGCAGCAGGCCCAAGAGCTCCTTCAGAAATACGGCAACACGAAAACTTACA
GAAGACACTGCCAGACCTTCTGTATGGGCTCGAGCGGTGGGAGCTCCGGTGTGAGCGGCTGGCGGCTGTT
CAAGAAGATTAGCTAAGTTTAAACGGCCGCGACTCTAGACTGCAGGCATGCAAGCTGATTTGGCTGCTGC
CACCGCTGAGCAAGGCCGCTTCGAGCAGACATGATAAGATACATTGATGAGTTTGGACAAACCACAACTA
GAATGCAGTGAAAAAAATGCTTTATTTGTGAAATTTGTGATGCTATTGCTTTATTTGTAACCATTATAAG
CTGCAATAAACAAGTTAACAACAACAATTGCATTCATTTTATGTTTCAGGTTCAGGGGGAGATGTGGGAG
GTTTTTTTAAGCAAGTAAAACCTCTACAAATGTGGTAAAATCTTAATTAAGACTTCTAATATAACTTCGT
ATAGCATACATTATACGAAGTTATGGTTCCACTGTTGACAATTAATCATCGGCATAGTATATCGGCATAG
TATAATACGACAAGGTGAGGAACTAAACCCAGGAGGCAGATCATGATTGAACAAGATGGATTGCACGCAG
GTTCTCCGGCCGCTTGGGTGGAGAGGCTATTCGGCTATGACTGGGCACAACAGACAATCGGCTGCTCTGA
TGCCGCCGTGTTCCGGCTGTCAGCGCAGGGGCGCCCGGTTCTTTTTGTCAAGACCGACCTGTCCGGTGCC
CTGAATGAACTGCAGGACGAGGCAGCGCGGCTATCGTGGCTGGCCACGACGGGCGTTCCTTGCGCAGCTG
TGCTCGACGTTGTCACTGAAGCGGGAAGGGACTGGCTGCTATTGGGCGAAGTGCCGGGGCAGGATCTCCT
GTCATCTCACCTTGCTCCTGCCGAGAAAGTATCCATCATGGCTGATGCAATGCGGCGGCTGCATACGCTT
GATCCGGCTACCTGCCCATTCGACCACCAAGCGAAACATCGCATCGAGCGAGCACGTACTCGGATGGAAG
CCGGTCTTGTCGATCAGGATGATCTGGACGAAGAGCATCAGGGGCTCGCGCCAGCCGAACTGTTCGCCAG
GCTCAAGGCGCGCATGCCCGACGGCGAGGATCTCGTCGTGACCCATGGCGATGCCTGCTTGCCGAATATC
ATGGTGGAAAATGGCCGCTTTTCTGGATTCATCGACTGTGGCCGGCTGGGTGTGGCGGACCGCTATCAGG
ACATAGCGTTGGCTACCCGTGATATTGCTGAAGAGCTTGGCGGCGAATGGGCTGACCGCTTCCTCGTGCT
TTACGGTATCGCCGCTCCCGATTCGCAGCGCATCGCCTTCTATCGCCTTCTTGACGAGTTCTTCTGATTC
GAAATGACCGACCAAGCGACGCCCAACCGGTATCAGCTCACTCAAAGGCGGTAATACGGTTATCCACAGA
ATCAGGGGATAACGCAGGAAAGAACATGTGAGCAAAAGGCCAGCAAAAGGCCAGGAACCGTAAAAAGGCC
GCGTTGCTGGCGTTTTTCCATAGGCTCCGCCCCCCTGACGAGCATCACAAAAATCGACGCTCAAGTCAGA
GGTGGCGAAACCCGACAGGACTATAAAGATACCAGGCGTTTCCCCCTGGAAGCTCCCTCGTGCGCTCTCC
TGTTCCGACCCTGCCGCTTACCGGATACCTGTCCGCCTTTCTCCCTTCGGGAAGCGTGGCGCTTTCTCAT
AGCTCACGCTGTAGGTATCTCAGTTCGGTGTAGGTCGTTCGCTCCAAGCTGGGCTGTGTGCACGAACCCC
CCGTTCAGCCCGACCGCTGCGCCTTATCCGGTAACTATCGTCTTGAGTCCAACCCGGTAAGACACGACTT
ATCGCCACTGGCAGCAGCCACTGGTAACAGGATTAGCAGAGCGAGGTATGTAGGCGGTGCTACAGAGTTC
TTGAAGTGGTGGCCTAACTACGGCTACACTAGAAGGACAGTATTTGGTATCTGCGCTCTGCTGAAGCCAG
TTACCTTCGGAAAAAGAGTTGGTAGCTCTTGATCCGGCAAACAAACCACCGCTGGTAGCGGTGGTTTTTT
TGTTTGCAAGCAGCAGATTACGCGCAGAAAAAAAGGATTTCAAGAAGATCCTTTGATCTTTTCTACGGGG
TCTGACGCTCAGTGGAACGAAAACTCACGTTAAGGGATTTTGGTCATGAGATTATCAAAAAGGATCTTCA
CCTAGATCCTTTTATAGTCCGGAATCGTCACACAAAAAACCAACACACAGATGTAATGAAAATAAAGATA
TTTTATTGCGGCCATCGTGATGGCTAGAGTTTAGCCCTCCCACACATAACCAGAGGGCAGCAATTCACGA
ATCCCAACTGCCGTCGGCTGTCCATCACTGTCCTTCACTATGGCTTTGATCCCAGGATGCAGATCGAGAA
GCACCTGTCGGCACCGTCCGCAGGGGCTCAAGATGCCCCTGTTCTCATTTCCGATCGCGACGATACAAGT
CAGGTTGCCAGCTGCCGCAGCAGCAGCAGTGCCCAGCACCACGAGTTCTGCACAAGGTCCCCCAGTAAAA
TGATATACATTGACACCAGTGAAGATGCGGCCGTCGCTAGAGAGAGCTGCGCTGGCGACGCTGTAGTCTT
CAGAGATGGGGATGCTGTTGATTGTAGCCGTTGCTCTTTCAATGAGGGTGGATTCTTCTTGAGACAAAGG
CTTGGCCATGGTGGCGCTAGTGTCAGAAGAATCGAGCTTTTTGCAAAAGCCTAGGCCTCCAAAAAAGCCT
CCTCACTACTTCTGGAATAGCTCAGAGGCCGAGGCGGCCTCGGCCTCTGCATAAATAAAAAAAATTAGTC
AGCCATGGGGCGGAGAATGGGCGGAACTGGGCGGAGTTAGGGGCGGGATGGGCGGAGTTAGGGGCGGGAC
TATGGTTGCTGACTAATTGAGATGCATGCTTTGCATACTTCTGCCTGCTGGGGAGCCTGGGGACTTTCCA
CACCTGGTTGCTGACTAATTGAGATGCATGCTTTGCATACTTCTGCCTGCTGGGGAGCCTGGGGACTTTC
CACACCCTAACTGACACACATTCCACAGCTGGTTCTTTCCGCCTCAGAAGGTACCTAACCAAGTTCCTCT
TTCAGAGGTTATTTCAGGCCATGGTGCTGCGC
