>Addgene plasmid #211164 | pBiT3.1-C_GEMIN5:1-1508 | depositor partial sequence | sequence record 411806 | Insert sequence
ATGGGGCAGGAGCCGCGGACGCTGCCGCCCTCCCCCAACTGGTACTGCGCCCGCTGCAGCGATGCCGTGC
CCGGGGGCCTCTTTGGCTTCGCCGCGCGGACCTCCGTCTTCCTTGTCCGCGTGGGCCCGGGCGCAGGCGA
GAGTCCAGGGACACCCCCGTTTCGAGTCATAGGAGAGTTGGTGGGACACACCGAAAGGGTCTCTGGCTTC
ACATTTTCTCATCACCCTGGTCAGTACAACCTCTGTGCCACCAGCTCCGACGATGGGACTGTGAAAATAT
GGGATGTAGAGACAAAAACAGTTGTGACAGAACATGCACTCCATCAGCATACGATATCAACATTACATTG
GTCTCCTCGAGTAAAGGACTTAATAGTATCTGGGGATGAAAAAGGAGTAGTTTTCTGTTACTGGTTTAAC
AGAAATGACAGCCAGCACCTCTTTATAGAACCCAGGACAATTTTCTGTCTTACTTGTTCACCTCATCATG
AAGATTTAGTAGCCATTGGCTACAAGGATGGCATAGTGGTGATAATTGACATCAGTAAGAAAGGAGAAGT
TATTCATAGGCTTCGAGGCCATGATGATGAAATCCACTCCATAGCCTGGTGTCCCCTGCCTGGTGAAGAT
TGTTTATCTATAAACCAAGAGGAAACTTCAGAAGAAGCTGAAATTACCAACGGGAATGCTGTAGCACAAG
CTCCAGTAACAAAAGGTTGCTACTTAGCCACTGGAAGCAAAGATCAAACCATTCGAATCTGGAGCTGTTC
TAGAGGCCGAGGGGTGATGATTTTGAAATTGCCCTTTCTGAAGAGAAGAGGAGGGGGTATAGACCCAACT
GTTAAAGAGCGCCTTTGGTTGACACTCCATTGGCCCAGCAATCAACCAACACAGCTGGTATCTAGCTGTT
TTGGAGGTGAACTGTTGCAATGGGATCTCACTCAATCTTGGAGACGGAAATACACCCTCTTCAGTGCCTC
ATCAGAAGGGCAAAATCATTCAAGAATTGTGTTTAATTTATGTCCTTTACAAACAGAGGATGACAAACAG
CTGTTACTTTCTACATCAATGGATAGAGATGTAAAATGTTGGGACATAGCCACCTTGGAGTGCAGCTGGA
CCCTTCCTTCCCTTGGTGGGTTTGCATACAGCCTGGCTTTCTCTTCTGTGGACATAGGCTCTTTGGCCAT
AGGTGTTGGGGATGGCATGATCCGTGTATGGAATACACTCTCCATAAAGAACAACTATGATGTGAAAAAT
TTTTGGCAAGGCGTGAAGTCCAAGGTTACAGCGCTGTGCTGGCACCCAACCAAGGAAGGTTGCTTAGCTT
TTGGAACTGATGATGGAAAAGTGGGATTGTATGACACCTACTCCAACAAGCCTCCACAGATTTCTAGCAC
ATATCATAAGAAGACTGTATATACGTTAGCCTGGGGGCCACCAGTACCCCCCATGTCACTTGGAGGAGAA
GGAGACAGACCTTCCCTTGCTTTATACAGCTGTGGAGGAGAAGGGATTGTCTTACAGCATAATCCCTGGA
AGCTTAGTGGAGAAGCCTTTGACATCAACAAACTCATCAGGGACACCAATTCAATCAAATACAAATTGCC
TGTACACACAGAGATAAGTTGGAAAGCAGATGGCAAAATCATGGCTCTTGGCAATGAAGATGGATCAATA
GAAATATTTCAGATTCCCAACCTGAAACTGATCTGTACTATCCAACAGCATCACAAGCTTGTGAATACCA
TTAGCTGGCATCATGAGCATGGCAGCCAGCCAGAATTGAGCTATCTGATGGCCTCTGGCTCCAACAATGC
AGTCATTTACGTGCACAACCTGAAGACTGTCATAGAGAGCAGCCCTGAGTCTCCAGTGACCATTACAGAG
CCCTACCGGACCCTCTCAGGGCATACGGCCAAGATTACCAGTGTGGCGTGGAGCCCACATCATGATGGAA
GGCTGGTATCTGCTTCCTATGATGGTACAGCCCAGGTGTGGGATGCTCTCCGGGAAGAGCCCCTGTGCAA
TTTCCGAGGACATCAAGGTCGACTGCTTTGTGTGGCATGGTCTCCTTTGGATCCAGACTGCATCTATTCA
GGGGCAGATGACTTTTGTGTGCACAAGTGGCTCACTTCCATGCAAGATCATTCCCGGCCTCCTCAAGGCA
AAAAAAGTATTGAATTGGAGAAAAAACGGCTCTCTCAACCTAAGGCAAAGCCCAAAAAGAAGAAAAAGCC
CACCTTGAGAACTCCTGTAAAGCTGGAATCGATTGATGGAAATGAAGAAGAAAGCATGAAGGAGAACTCA
GGACCTGTTGAGAATGGTGTGTCAGACCAAGAAGGGGAGGAGCAAGCACGGGAGCCGGAATTACCCTGTG
GCCTTGCTCCAGCGGTTTCTAGAGAACCAGTTATCTGCACTCCAGTTTCCTCAGGCTTTGAAAAGTCAAA
AGTCACCATTAATAACAAAGTCATTTTACTGAAAAAGGAGCCACCAAAAGAGAAGCCAGAAACCTTAATC
AAGAAGAGAAAAGCTCGTTCCTTGCTTCCCCTGAGTACAAGCCTGGACCACAGATCCAAAGAGGAGCTTC
ATCAGGACTGTTTGGTACTAGCAACTGCAAAGCACTCCAGAGAGCTGAATGAAGATGTGTCTGCTGATGT
TGAGGAAAGATTTCATCTGGGGCTTTTCACAGACAGGGCTACCCTGTATAGAATGATTGATATTGAAGGA
AAAGGTCACTTAGAAAATGGCCACCCTGAGTTATTTCACCAGCTTATGCTTTGGAAAGGAGATCTCAAAG
GTGTTCTCCAGACTGCAGCAGAAAGAGGGGAGCTGACAGACAACCTTGTGGCTATGGCACCAGCAGCTGG
CTACCATGTGTGGCTATGGGCTGTGGAAGCTTTTGCCAAACAGCTGTGTTTTCAGGATCAGTATGTCAAG
GCTGCTTCTCACCTACTTTCCATCCACAAAGTGTATGAAGCGGTGGAGCTGCTCAAGTCAAACCATTTTT
ACAGGGAAGCTATTGCGATTGCCAAGGCCCGGCTGCGCCCGGAGGACCCAGTCCTGAAGGACTTGTACCT
CAGCTGGGGAACCGTCCTAGAAAGAGATGGCCACTATGCTGTAGCTGCCAAATGCTATTTAGGGGCCACT
TGTGCTTATGATGCAGCCAAAGTTTTGGCCAAAAAGGGGGATGCGGCATCACTTAGAACGGCTGCAGAGT
TGGCTGCCATCGTAGGAGAGGATGAGTTGTCTGCTTCCCTGGCTCTCAGATGTGCCCAAGAGCTGCTTCT
GGCCAACAACTGGGTGGGAGCCCAGGAAGCCCTGCAGCTGCATGAAAGTCTACAGGGTCAGAGATTGGTG
TTTTGCCTTCTGGAGCTACTGTCCAGGCATCTGGAGGAAAAGCAGCTTTCAGAGGGCAAAAGCTCCTCCT
CTTACCACACTTGGAACACGGGCACCGAAGGGCCTTTCGTGGAGAGGGTGACTGCAGTGTGGAAGAGCAT
CTTCAGCCTTGACACCCCTGAGCAGTATCAGGAAGCCTTTCAGAAGCTGCAGAACATCAAGTACCCATCT
GCTACAAATAACACACCTGCCAAACAGCTCCTGCTTCACATTTGCCATGACTTGACCCTGGCAGTGCTGA
GCCAACAGATGGCCTCCTGGGACGAGGCTGTGCAGGCGCTCCTTCGGGCGGTGGTCCGGAGCTATGACTC
AGGGAGCTTCACCATCATGCAGGAAGTGTACTCAGCCTTTCTCCCTGATGGCTGTGACCACCTAAGAGAC
AAGTTGGGGGACCATCAATCCCCTGCCACACCAGCTTTCAAAAGTTTGGAGGCCTTTTTTCTTTATGGGC
GTCTGTATGAATTCTGGTGGTCTCTCTCCAGACCTTGCCCAAATTCCAGTGTCTGGGTAAGGGCTGGTCA
CAGAACACTCTCTGTTGAGCCAAGCCAGCAGTTAGACACTGCCAGCACTGAAGAAACGGACCCTGAAACT
TCTCAGCCAGAGCCAAACAGGCCTTCAGAACTAGACTTGAGACTCACAGAAGAAGGTGAGCGAATGCTGA
GTACTTTTAAGGAGCTCTTTTCAGAAAAGCATGCCAGTCTCCAAAACTCACAGAGAACTGTTGCTGAAGT
CCAAGAGACCTTGGCAGAAATGATCCGACAACACCAAAAGAGTCAACTCTGTAAATCCACAGCAAATGGT
CCTGATAAGAATGAACCGGAAGTAGAAGCAGAGCAGCCCCTCTGCAGTTCTCAGAGCCAGTGTAAAGAAG
AAAAAAATGAGCCACTTTCTCTGCCTGAGTTAACCAAAAGGCTTACCGAGGCAAATCAGAGAATGGCAAA
ATTTCCTGAGAGCATTAAGGCCTGGCCCTTCCCAGATGTGCTGGAGTGCTGCCTCGTCCTGCTTCTCATC
AGGTCCCACTTTCCTGGCTGTCTGGCCCAGGAAATGCAGCAGCAGGCCCAAGAGCTCCTTCAGAAATACG
GCAACACGAAAACTTACAGAAGACACTGCCAGACCTTCTGTATG
